>Addgene plasmid #193421 | pNC-BiFC-VD4 | addgene full sequence | sequence record 380040 | Addgene Partial NGS Result
TGGCAGGATATATTGTGGTGTAAACAAATTGACGCTTAGACAACTTAATAACACATTGCGGACGTTTTTA
ATGTACTGAATTAACGCCGAATTAATTCGAGCTCGGATCTGATAATTTATTTGAAAATTCATAAGAAAAG
CAAACGTTACATGAATTGATGAAACAATACAAAGACAGATAAAGCCACGCACATTTAGGATATTGGCCGA
GATTACTGAATATTGAGTAAGATCACGGAATTTCTGACAGGAGCATGTCTTCAATTCAGCCCAAATGGCA
GTTGAAATACTCAAACCGCCCCATATGCAGGAGCGGATCATTCATTGTTTGTTTGGTTGCCTTTGCCAAC
ATGGGAGTCCAAGATTCTGCAGTCAAATCTCGGTGACGGGCAGGACCGGACGGGGCGGTACCTCACTTGT
ACAGCTCGTCCATGCCGAGAGTAATTCCAGCAGCTGTAACAAATTCCAAAAGAACCATGTGATCTCTCTT
TTCATTAGGGTCTTTAGACAACTTAGATTGAGTAGACAAATAGTGGTTATCAGGCAAAAGAACTGGTCCA
TCACCAATAGGAGTATTTTGCTGATAATGATCAGCCAATTGAACTCCACCATCTTCAATATTATGTCTAA
TCTTAAAATTAGCTTTAATTCCATTCTTTTGTTTATCAGCAGTAATATAAACATTATCTGAAAAGTAATT
ATACTCCAACTTATGACCCAAAATATTTCCATCTTCTTTAAAGTCAATACCCTTCAACTCAATTCTATTA
ACCAAAGTATCTCCTTCAAACTTCACTTCAGCTCTAGTCTTATAATTTCCATCGTCCTTAAAGAAGATAG
TTCTCTCTTGAACATATCCTTCAGGCATAGCAGACTTAAAGAAATCATGTTGTTTCATGTGGTCAGGGTA
TCTAGCAAAACATTGAACTCCCCAAGACAAAGTTGTCACAAGAGTCGGCCAAGGAACCGGCAACTTTCCA
GTTGTACAAATAAACTTCAAAGTGAGCTTTCCATAAGTAGCATCTCCCTCACCCTCACCACTAACAGAAA
ACTTATGTCCATTAACGTCGCCATCCAATTCAACAAGAATAGGCACAACTCCAGTAAACAGCTCCTCGCC
CTTGCTCACTGAGAAAGATGAACTGTGGAACACGAAGTAGATGATAAGGAACAAACTGTTGAGAAGCAAC
ATATACAGGAATATCTTCAGAATCTTAGGGTTCCGCTTACTCATTCGCGATTTGGTGTATCGAGATTGGT
TATGAAATTCAGATGCTAGTGTAATGTATTGGTAATTTGGGAAGATATAATAGGAAGCAAGGCTATTTAT
CCATTTCTGAAAAGGCGAAATGGCGTCACCGCGAGCGTCACGCGCATTCCGTTCTTGCTGTAAAGCGTTG
TTTGGTACACTTTTGACTAGCGAGGCTTGGCGTGTCAGCGTATCTATTCAAAAGTCGTTAATGGCTGCGG
ATCAAGAAAAAGTTGGAATAGAAACAGAATACCCGCGAAATTCAGGCCCGGTTGCCATGTCCTACACGCC
GAAATAAACGACCAAATTAGTAGAAAAATAAAAACTGACTCGGATACTTACGTCACGTCTTGCGCACTGA
TTTGAAAAATCTCAGAATTCCAATCCCACAAAAATCTGAGCTTAACAGCACAGTTGCTCCTCTCAGAGCA
GAATCGGGTATTCAACACCCTCATATCAACTACTACGTTGTGTATAACGGTCCACATGCCGGTATATACG
ATGACTGGGGTTGTACAAAGGCGGCAACAAACGGCGTTCCCGGAGTTGCACACAAGAAATTTGCCACTAT
TACAGAGGCAAGAGCAGCAGCTGACGCGTACACAACAAGTCAGCAAACAGACAGGTTGAACTTCATCCCC
AAAGGAGAAGCTCAACTCAAGCCCAAGAGCTTTGCTAAGGCCCTAACAAGCCCACCAAAGCAAAAAGCCC
ACTGGCTCACGCTAGGAACCAAAAGGCCCAGCAGTGATCCAGCCCCAAAAGAGATCTCCTTTGCCCCGGA
GATTACAATGGACGATTTCCTCTATCTTTACGATCTAGGAAGGAAGTTCGAAGGTGAAGGTGACGACACT
ATGTTCACCACTGATAATGAGAAGGTTAGCCTCTTCAATTTCAGAAAGAATGCTGACCCACAGATGGTTA
GAGAGGCCTACGCAGCAGGTCTCATCAAGACGATCTACCCGAGTAACAATCTCCAGGAGATCAAATACCT
TCCCAAGAAGGTTAAAGATGCAGTCAAAAGATTCAGGACTAATTGCATCAAGAACACAGAGAAAGACATA
TTTCTCAAGATCAGAAGTACTATTCCAGTATGGACGATTCAAGGCTTGCTTCATAAACCAAGGCAAGTAA
TAGAGATTGGAGTCTCTAAAAAGGTAGTTCCTACTGAATCTAAGGCCATGCATGGAGTCTAAGATTCAAA
TCGAGGATCTAACAGAACTCGCCGTGAAGACTGGCGAACAGTTCATACAGAGTCTTTTACGACTCAATGA
CAAGAAGAAAATCTTCGTCAACATGGTGGAGCACGACACTCTGGTCTACTCCAAAAATGTCAAAGATACA
GTCTCAGAAGACCAAAGGGCTATTGAGACTTTTCAACAAAGGATAATTTCGGGAAACCTCCTCGGATTCC
ATTGCCCAGCTATCTGTCACTTCATCGAAAGGACAGTAGAAAAGGAAGGTGGCTCCTACAAATGCCATCA
TTGCGATAAAGGAAAGGCTATCATTCAAGATCTCTCTGCCGACAGTGGTCCCAAAGATGGACCCCCACCC
ACGAGGAGCATCGTGGAAAAAGAAGACGTTCCAACCACGTCTTCAAAGCAAGTGGATTGATGTGACATCT
CCACTGACGTAAGGGATGACGCACAATCCCACTATCCTTCGCAAGACCCTTCCTCTATATAAGGAAGTTC
ATTTCATTTGGAGAGGACACGCTCGAGTATAAGAGCTCTATTTTTACAACAATTACCAACAACAACAAAC
AACAAACAACATTACAATTACATTTACAATTACCAGTGGTCTCTGTCCAGTCCTGGCCTCGTCGGCCATT
CTCGACTAAGTTGGCAGCATCACCCGACGCACTTTGCGCCGAATAAATACCTGTGACGGAAGATCACTTC
GCAGAATAAATAAATCCTGGTGTCCCTGTTGATACCGGGAAGCCCTGGGCCAACTTTTGGCGAAAATGAG
ACGTTGATCGGCACGTAAGAGGTTCCAACTTTCACCATAATGAAATAAGATCACTACCGGGCGTATTTTT
TGAGTTATCGAGATTTTCAGGAGCTAAGGAAGCTAAACTTTTGCTGACGAGAACAGGGACTGGTGAAATG
CAGTTTAAGGTTTACACCTATAAAAGAGAGAGCCGTTATCGTCTGTTTGTGGATGTACAGAGTGATATTA
TTGACACGCCTGGGCGACGGATGGTGATCCCCCTGGCCAGTGCACGTCTGCTGTCAGATAAAGTCTCCCG
TGAACTTTACCCGGTGGTGCATATCGGGGATGAAAGCTGGCGCATGATGACCACCGATATGGCCAGTGTG
CCGGTATCCGTTATCGGGGAAGAAGTGGCTGATCTCAGCCACCGCGAAAATGACATCAAAAACGCCATTA
ACCTGATGTTCTGGGGAATATAAATGTCAGGCTCCCTTATACACAGGGCCAGTCTGGCCACTTGTGGTCT
GCTGAGACCCGGAGGTGGGTCAGGAATGGTGAGCAAGGGCGAGGAGCTGTTCACCGGGGTGGTGCCCATC
CTGGTCGAGCTGGACGGCGACGTAAACGGCCACAAGTTCAGCGTGTCCGGCGAGGGCGAGGGCGATGCCA
CCTACGGCAAGCTGACCCTGAAGCTGATCTGCACCACCGGCAAGCTGCCCGTGCCCTGGCCCACCCTCGT
GACCACCCTGGGCTACGGCCTGCAGTGCTTCGCCCGCTACCCCGACCACATGAAGCAGCACGACTTCTTC
AAGTCCGCCATGCCCGAAGGCTACGTCCAGGAGCGCACCATCTTCTTCAAGGACGACGGCAACTACAAGA
CCCGCGCCGAGGTGAAGTTCGAGGGCGACACCCTGGTGAACCGCATCGAGCTGAAGGGCATCGACTTCAA
GGAGGACGGCAACATCCTGGGGCACAAGCTGGAGTACAACTACAACAGCCACAACGTCTATATCACCGCC
GACAAGCAGAAGAACGGCATCAAGGCCAACTTCAAGATCCGCCACAACATCGAGGACGGCGGCGTGCAGC
TCGCCGACCACTACCAGCAGAACACCCCCATCGGCGACGGCCCCGTGCTGCTGCCCGACAACCACTACCT
GAGCTACCAGTCCAAGCTGAGCAAATAATCTAGACCCGGGGGTTAATTAACCCTAGAGTCCTGCTTTAAT
GAGATATGCGAGACGCCTATGATCGCATGATATTTGCTTTCAATTCTGTTGTGCACGTTGTAAAAAACCT
GAGCATGTGTAGCTCAGATCCTTACCGCCGGTTTCGGTTCATTCTAATGAATATATCACCCGTTACTATC
GTATTTTTATGAATAATATTCTCCGTTCAATTTACTGATTGTACCCTACTACTTATATGTACAATATTAA
AATGAAAACAATATATTGTGCTGAATAGGTTTATAGCGACATCTATGATAGAGCGCCACAATAACAAACA
ATTGCGTTTTATTATTACAAATCCAATTTTAAAAAAAGCGGCAGAACCGGTCAAACCTAAAAGACTGATT
ACATAAATCTTATTCAAATTTCAAAAGTGCCCCAGGGGCTAGTATCTACGACACACCGAGCGGCGAACTA
ATAACGCTCACTGAAGGGAACTCCGGTTCCCCGCCGGCGCGCATGGGTGAGATTCCTTGAAGTTGAGTAT
TGGCCGTCCGCTCTACCGAAAGTTACGGGCACCATTCAACCCGGTCCAGCACGGCGGCCGGGTAACCGAC
TTGCTGCCCCGAGAATTATGCAGCATTTTTTTGGTGTATGTGGGCCCCAAATGAAGTGCAGGTCAAACCT
TGACAGTGACGACAAATCGTTGGGCGGGTCCAGGGCGAATTTTGCGACAACATGTCGAGGCTCAGCAGGA
CCTGCTCATATGTTCCAATCCCACAAAAATCTGAGCTTAACAGCACAGTTGCTCCTCTCAGAGCAGAATC
GGGTATTCAACACCCTCATATCAACTACTACGTTGTGTATAACGGTCCACATGCCGGTATATACGATGAC
TGGGGTTGTACAAAGGCGGCAACAAACGGCGTTCCCGGAGTTGCACACAAGAAATTTGCCACTATTACAG
AGGCAAGAGCAGCAGCTGACGCGTACACAACAAGTCAGCAAACAGACAGGTTGAACTTCATCCCCAAAGG
AGAAGCTCAACTCAAGCCCAAGAGCTTTGCTAAGGCCCTAACAAGCCCACCAAAGCAAAAAGCCCACTGG
CTCACGCTAGGAACCAAAAGGCCCAGCAGTGATCCAGCCCCAAAAGAGATCTCCTTTGCCCCGGAGATTA
CAATGGACGATTTCCTCTATCTTTACGATCTAGGAAGGAAGTTCGAAGGTGAAGGTGACGACACTATGTT
CACCACTGATAATGAGAAGGTTAGCCTCTTCAATTTCAGAAAGAATGCTGACCCACAGATGGTTAGAGAG
GCCTACGCAGCAGGTCTCATCAAGACGATCTACCCGAGTAACAATCTCCAGGAGATCAAATACCTTCCCA
AGAAGGTTAAAGATGCAGTCAAAAGATTCAGGACTAATTGCATCAAGAACACAGAGAAAGACATATTTCT
CAAGATCAGAAGTACTATTCCAGTATGGACGATTCAAGGCTTGCTTCATAAACCAAGGCAAGTAATAGAG
ATTGGAGTCTCTAAAAAGGTAGTTCCTACTGAATCTAAGGCCATGCATGGAGTCTAAGATTCAAATCGAG
GATCTAACAGAACTCGCCGTGAAGACTGGCGAACAGTTCATACAGAGTCTTTTACGACTCAATGACAAGA
AGAAAATCTTCGTCAACATGGTGGAGCACGACACTCTGGTCTACTCCAAAAATGTCAAAGATACAGTCTC
AGAAGACCAAAGGGCTATTGAGACTTTTCAACAAAGGATAATTTCGGGAAACCTCCTCGGATTCCATTGC
CCAGCTATCTGTCACTTCATCGAAAGGACAGTAGAAAAGGAAGGTGGCTCCTACAAATGCCATCATTGCG
ATAAAGGAAAGGCTATCATTCAAGATCTCTCTGCCGACAGTGGTCCCAAAGATGGACCCCCACCCACGAG
GAGCATCGTGGAAAAAGAAGACGTTCCAACCACGTCTTCAAAGCAAGTGGATTGATGTGACATCTCCACT
GACGTAAGGGATGACGCACAATCCCACTATCCTTCGCAAGACCCTTCCTCTATATAAGGAAGTTCATTTC
ATTTGGAGAGGACACGCCTCAGGTACAGAGCATATTTTTACAACAATTACCAACAACAACAAACAACAAA
CAACATTACAATTACATTTACAATTACAGAGTTGGCTCGACCATGCGTGGCCTCGTCGGCCATTCTCGAC
TAAGTTGGCAGCATCACCCGACGCACTTTGCGCCGAATAAATACCTGTGACGGAAGATCACTTCGCAGAA
TAAATAAATCCTGGTGTCCCTGTTGATACCGGGAAGCCCTGGGCCAACTTTTGGCGAAAATGAGACGTTG
ATCGGCACGTAAGAGGTTCCAACTTTCACCATAATGAAATAAGATCACTACCGGGCGTATTTTTTGAGTT
ATCGAGATTTTCAGGAGCTAAGGAAGCTAAACTTTTGCTGACGAGAACAGGGACTGGTGAAATGCAGTTT
AAGGTTTACACCTATAAAAGAGAGAGCCGTTATCGTCTGTTTGTGGATGTACAGAGTGATATTATTGACA
CGCCTGGGCGACGGATGGTGATCCCCCTGGCCAGTGCACGTCTGCTGTCAGATAAAGTCTCCCGTGAACT
TTACCCGGTGGTGCATATCGGGGATGAAAGCTGGCGCATGATGACCACCGATATGGCCAGTGTGCCGGTA
TCCGTTATCGGGGAAGAAGTGGCTGATCTCAGCCACCGCGAAAATGACATCAAAAACGCCATTAACCTGA
TGTTCTGGGGAATATAAATGTCAGGCTCCCTTATACACAGGGCCAGTCTGGCCAGACCTGGATGTTTCCA
GTGGTCCGGAGGTTCTGGTGGAGCTTGGTCTCATCCACAATTCGAGAAGTCAGGAGGAGATTATAAGGAT
GATGATGATAAGGCTTCTTGGTCACATCCTCAGTTTGAAAAGGGATCTGGGTCAGACCCCAACGAGAAGC
GCGATCACATGGTCCTGCTGGAGTTCGTGACCGCCGCCGGGATCACTCTCGGCATGGACGAGCTGTACAA
GTAAGCGATCGCCATTTAAATAGGATCGTTCAAACATTTGGCAATAAAGTTTCTTAAGATTGAATCCTGT
TGCCGGTCTTGCGATGATTATCATATAATTTCTGTTGAATTACGTTAAGCATGTAATAATTAACATGTAA
TGCATGACGTTATTTATGAGATGGGTTTTTATGATTAGAGTCCCGCAATTATACATTTAATACGCGATAG
AAAACAAAATATAGCGCGCAAACTAGGATAAATTATCGCGCGCGGTGTCATCTATGTTACTAGATCGTTA
ACGATATGTCGAGGCTCAGCAGGACCTGCAGGCATGCAAGCTTGGCACTGGCCGTCGTTTTACAACGTCG
TGACTGGGAAAACCCTGGCGTTACCCAACTTAATCGCCTTGCAGCACATCCCCCTTTCGCCAGCTGGCGT
AATAGCGAAGAGGCCCGCACCGATCGCCCTTCCCAACAGTTGCGCAGCCTGAATGGCGAATGCTAGAGCA
GCTTGAGCTTGGATCAGATTGTCGTTTCCCGCCTTCAGTTTAAACTATCAGTGTTTGACAGGATATATTG
GCGGGTAAACCTAAGAGAAAAGAGCGTTTATTAGAATAATCGGATATTTAAAAGGGCGTGAAAAGGTTTA
TCCGTTCGTCCATTTGTATGTGCATGCCAACCACAGGGTTCCCCTCGGGATCAAAGTACTTTGATCCAAC
CCCTCCGCTGCTATAGTGCAGTCGGCTTCTGACGTTCAGTGCAGCCGTCTTCTGAAAACGACATGTCGCA
CAAGTCCTAAGTTACGCGACAGGCTGCCGCCCTGCCCTTTTCCTGGCGTTTTCTTGTCGCGTGTTTTAGT
CGCATAAAGTAGAATACTTGCGACTAGAACCGGAGACATTACGCCATGAACAAGAGCGCCGCCGCTGGCC
TGCTGGGCTATGCCCGCGTCAGCACCGACGACCAGGACTTGACCAACCAACGGGCCGAACTGCACGCGGC
CGGCTGCACCAAGCTGTTTTCCGAGAAGATCACCGGCACCAGGCGCGACCGCCCGGAGCTGGCCAGGATG
CTTGACCACCTACGCCCTGGCGACGTTGTGACAGTGACCAGGCTAGACCGCCTGGCCCGCAGCACCCGCG
ACCTACTGGACATTGCCGAGCGCATCCAGGAGGCCGGCGCGGGCCTGCGTAGCCTGGCAGAGCCGTGGGC
CGACACCACCACGCCGGCCGGCCGCATGGTGTTGACCGTGTTCGCCGGCATTGCCGAGTTCGAGCGTTCC
CTAATCATCGACCGCACCCGGAGCGGGCGCGAGGCCGCCAAGGCGCGAGGCGTGAAGTTTGGCCCCCGCC
CTACCCTCACCCCGGCACAGATCGCGCACGCCCGCGAGCTGATCGACCAGGAAGGCCGCACCGTGAAAGA
GGCGGCTGCACTGCTTGGCGTGCATCGCTCGACCCTGTACCGCGCACTTGAGCGCAGCGAGGAAGTGACG
CCCACCGAGGCCAGGCGGCGCGGTGCCTTCCGTGAGGACGCATTGACCGAGGCCGACGCCCTGGCGGCCG
CCGAGAATGAACGCCAAGAGGAACAAGCATGAAACCGCACCAGGACGGCCAGGACGAACCGTTTTTCATT
ACCGAAGAGATCGAGGCGGAGATGATCGCGGCCGGGTACGTGTTCGAGCCGCCCGCGCACGTCTCAACCG
TGCGGCTGCATGAAATCCTGGCCGGTTTGTCTGATGCCAAGCTGGCGGCCTGGCCGGCGAGCTTGGCCGC
TGAAGAAACCGAGCGCCGCCGTCTAAAAAGGTGATGTGTATTTGAGTAAAACAGCTTGCGTCATGCGGTC
GCTGCGTATATGATGCGATGAGTAAATAAACAAATACGCAAGGGGAACGCATGAAGGTTATCGCTGTACT
TAACCAGAAAGGCGGGTCAGGCAAGACGACCATCGCAACCCATCTAGCCCGCGCCCTGCAACTCGCCGGG
GCCGATGTTCTGTTAGTCGATTCCGATCCCCAGGGCAGTGCCCGCGATTGGGCGGCCGTGCGGGAAGATC
AACCGCTAACCGTTGTCGGCATCGACCGCCCGACGATTGACCGCGACGTGAAGGCCATCGGCCGGCGCGA
CTTCGTAGTGATCGACGGAGCGCCCCAGGCGGCGGACTTGGCTGTGTCCGCGATCAAGGCAGCCGACTTC
GTGCTGATTCCGGTGCAGCCAAGCCCTTACGACATATGGGCCACCGCCGACCTGGTGGAGCTGGTTAAGC
AGCGCATTGAGGTCACGGATGGAAGGCTACAAGCGGCCTTTGTCGTGTCGCGGGCGATCAAAGGCACGCG
CATCGGCGGTGAGGTTGCCGAGGCGCTGGCCGGGTACGAGCTGCCCATTCTTGAGTCCCGTATCACGCAG
CGCGTGAGCTACCCAGGCACTGCCGCCGCCGGCACAACCGTTCTTGAATCAGAACCCGAGGGCGACGCTG
CCCGCGAGGTCCAGGCGCTGGCCGCTGAAATTAAATCAAAACTCATTTGAGTTAATGAGGTAAAGAGAAA
ATGAGCAAAAGCACAAACACGCTAAGTGCCGGCCGTCCGAGCGCACGCAGCAGCAAGGCTGCAACGTTGG
CCAGCCTGGCAGACACGCCAGCCATGAAGCGGGTCAACTTTCAGTTGCCGGCGGAGGATCACACCAAGCT
GAAGATGTACGCGGTACGCCAAGGCAAGACCATTACCGAGCTGCTATCTGAATACATCGCGCAGCTACCA
GAGTAAATGAGCAAATGAATAAATGAGTAGATGAATTTTAGCGGCTAAAGGAGGCGGCATGGAAAATCAA
GAACAACCAGGCACCGACGCCGTGGAATGCCCCATGTGTGGAGGAACGGGCGGTTGGCCAGGCGTAAGCG
GCTGGGTTGCCTGCCGGCCCTGCAATGGCACTGGAACCCCCAAGCCCGAGGAATCGGCGTGAGCGGTCGC
AAACCATCCGGCCCGGTACAAATCGGCGCGGCGCTGGGTGATGACCTGGTGGAGAAGTTGAAGGCGGCGC
AGGCCGCCCAGCGGCAACGCATCGAGGCAGAAGCACGCCCCGGTGAATCGTGGCAAGCGGCCGCTGATCG
AATCCGCAAAGAATCCCGGCAACCGCCGGCAGCCGGTGCGCCGTCGATTAGGAAGCCGCCCAAGGGCGAC
GAGCAACCAGATTTTTTCGTTCCGATGCTCTATGACGTGGGCACCCGCGATAGTCGCAGCATCATGGACG
TGGCCGTTTTCCGTCTGTCGAAGCGTGACCGACGAGCTGGCGAGGTGATCCGCTACGAGCTTCCAGACGG
GCACGTAGAGGTTTCCGCAGGGCCGGCGGGCATGGCCAGTGTGTGGGATTACGACCTGGTACTGATGGCG
GTTTCCCATCTAACCGAATCCATGAACCGATACCGGGAAGGGAAGGGAGACAAGCCCGGCCGCGTGTTCC
GTCCACACGTTGCGGACGTACTCAAGTTCTGCCGGCGAGCCGATGGCGGAAAGCAGAAAGACGACCTGGT
AGAAACCTGCATTCGGTTAAACACCACGCACGTTGCCATGCAGCGTACGAAGAAGGCCAAGAACGGCCGC
CTGGTGACGGTATCCGAGGGTGAAGCCTTGATTAGCCGCTACAAGATCGTAAAGAGCGAAACCGGGCGGC
CGGAGTACATCGAGATCGAGCTAGCTGATTGGATGTACCGCGAGATCACAGAAGGCAAGAACCCGGACGT
GCTGACGGTTCACCCCGATTACTTTTTGATCGATCCCGGCATCGGCCGTTTTCTCTACCGCCTGGCACGC
CGCGCCGCAGGCAAGGCAGAAGCCAGATGGTTGTTCAAGACGATCTACGAACGCAGTGGCAGCGCCGGAG
AGTTCAAGAAGTTCTGTTTCACCGTGCGCAAGCTGATCGGGTCAAATGACCTGCCGGAGTACGATTTGAA
GGAGGAGGCGGGGCAGGCTGGCCCGATCCTAGTCATGCGCTACCGCAACCTGATCGAGGGCGAAGCATCC
GCCGGTTCCTAATGTACGGAGCAGATGCTAGGGCAAATTGCCCTAGCAGGGGAAAAAGGTCGAAAAGGTC
TCTTTCCTGTGGATAGCACGTACATTGGGAACCCAAAGCCGTACATTGGGAACCGGAACCCGTACATTGG
GAACCCAAAGCCGTACATTGGGAACCGGTCACACATGTAAGTGACTGATATAAAAGAGAAAAAAGGCGAT
TTTTCCGCCTAAAACTCTTTAAAACTTATTAAAACTCTTAAAACCCGCCTGGCCTGTGCATAACTGTCTG
GCCAGCGCACAGCCGAAGAGCTGCAAAAAGCGCCTACCCTTCGGTCGCTGCGCTCCCTACGCCCCGCCGC
TTCGCGTCGGCCTATCGCGGCCGCTGGCCGCTCAAAAATGGCTGGCCTACGGCCAGGCAATCTACCAGGG
CGCGGACAAGCCGCGCCGTCGCCACTCGACCGCCGGCGCCCACATCAAGGCACCCTGCCTCGCGCGTTTC
GGTGATGACGGTGAAAACCTCTGACACATGCAGCTCCCGGAGACGGTCACAGCTTGTCTGTAAGCGGATG
CCGGGAGCAGACAAGCCCGTCAGGGCGCGTCAGCGGGTGTTGGCGGGTGTCGGGGCGCAGCCATGACCCA
GTCACGTAGCGATAGCGGAGTGTATACTGGCTTAACTATGCGGCATCAGAGCAGATTGTACTGAGAGTGC
ACCATATGCGGTGTGAAATACCGCACAGATGCGTAAGGAGAAAATACCGCATCAGGCGCTCTTCCGCTTC
CTCGCTCACTGACTCGCTGCGCTCGGTCGTTCGGCTGCGGCGAGCGGTATCAGCTCACTCAAAGGCGGTA
ATACGGTTATCCACAGAATCAGGGGATAACGCAGGAAAGAACATGTGAGCAAAAGGCCAGCAAAAGGCCA
GGAACCGTAAAAAGGCCGCGTTGCTGGCGTTTTTCCATAGGCTCCGCCCCCCTGACGAGCATCACAAAAA
TCGACGCTCAAGTCAGAGGTGGCGAAACCCGACAGGACTATAAAGATACCAGGCGTTTCCCCCTGGAAGC
TCCCTCGTGCGCTCTCCTGTTCCGACCCTGCCGCTTACCGGATACCTGTCCGCCTTTCTCCCTTCGGGAA
GCGTGGCGCTTTCTCATAGCTCACGCTGTAGGTATCTCAGTTCGGTGTAGGTCGTTCGCTCCAAGCTGGG
CTGTGTGCACGAACCCCCCGTTCAGCCCGACCGCTGCGCCTTATCCGGTAACTATCGTCTTGAGTCCAAC
CCGGTAAGACACGACTTATCGCCACTGGCAGCAGCCACTGGTAACAGGATTAGCAGAGCGAGGTATGTAG
GCGGTGCTACAGAGTTCTTGAAGTGGTGGCCTAACTACGGCTACACTAGAAGGACAGTATTTGGTATCTG
CGCTCTGCTGAAGCCAGTTACCTTCGGAAAAAGAGTTGGTAGCTCTTGATCCGGCAAACAAACCACCGCT
GGTAGCGGTGGTTTTTTTGTTTGCAAGCAGCAGATTACGCGCAGAAAAAAAGGATCTCAAGAAGATCCTT
TGATCTTTTCTACGGGGTCTGACGCTCAGTGGAACGAAAACTCACGTTAAGGGATTTTGGTCATGCATTC
TAGGTACTAAAACAATTCATCCAGTAAAATATAATATTTTATTTTCTCCCAATCAGGCTTGATCCCCAGT
AAGTCAAAAAATAGCTCGACATACTGTTCTTCCCCGATATCCTCCCTGATCGACCGGACGCAGAAGGCAA
TGTCATACCACTTGTCCGCCCTGCCGCTTCTCCCAAGATCAATAAAGCCACTTACTTTGCCATCTTTCAC
AAAGATGTTGCTGTCTCCCAGGTCGCCGTGGGAAAAGACAAGTTCCTCTTCGGGCTTTTCCGTCTTTAAA
AAATCATACAGCTCGCGCGGATCTTTAAATGGAGTGTCTTCTTCCCAGTTTTCGCAATCCACATCGGCCA
GATCGTTATTCAGTAAGTAATCCAATTCGGCTAAGCGGCTGTCTAAGCTATTCGTATAGGGACAATCCGA
TATGTCGATGGAGTGAAAGAGCCTGATGCACTCCGCATACAGCTCGATAATCTTTTCAGGGCTTTGTTCA
TCTTCATACTCTTCCGAGCAAAGGACGCCATCGGCCTCACTCATGAGCAGATTGCTCCAGCCATCATGCC
GTTCAAAGTGCAGGACCTTTGGAACAGGCAGCTTTCCTTCCAGCCATAGCATCATGTCCTTTTCCCGTTC
CACATCATAGGTGGTCCCTTTATACCGGCTGTCCGTCATTTTTAAATATAGGTTTTCATTTTCTCCCACC
AGCTTATATACCTTAGCAGGAGACATTCCTTCCGTATCTTTTACGCAGCGGTATTTTTCGATCAGTTTTT
TCAATTCCGGTGATATTCTCATTTTAGCCATTTATTATTTCCTTCCTCTTTTCTACAGTATTTAAAGATA
CCCCAAGAAGCTAATTATAACAAGACGAACTCCAATTCACTGTTCCTTGCATTCTAAAACCTTAAATACC
AGAAAACAGCTTTTTCAAAGTTGTTTTCAAAGTTGGCGTATAACATAGTATCGACGGAGCCGATTTTGAA
ACCGCGGTGATCACAGGCAGCAACGCTCTGTCATCGTTACAATCAACATGCTACCCTCCGCGAGATCATC
CGTGTTTCAAACCCGGCAGCTTAGTTGCCGTTCTTCCGAATAGCATCGGTAACATGAGCAAAGTCTGCCG
CCTTACAACGGCTCTCCCGCTGACGCCGTCCCGGACTGATGGGCTGCCTGTATCGAGTGGTGATTTTGTG
CCGAGCTGCCGGTCGGGGAGCTGTTGGCTGGCTGG
Features (pLannotate 1.2.2; 32 found; start..end, strand, type, name):
      1..25      +  misc_feature   LB T-DNA repeat: left border repeat from nopaline C58 T-DNA
    111..363     -  terminator     MAS terminator: mannopine synthase terminator
    377..412     -  CDS            BlpR (fragment): phosphinothricin acetyltransferase; Streptomyces hygroscopicus bar; confers resistance to bialophos or phosphinothricin
    416..1129    -  CDS            mTurquoise2: mTurquoise2 is a basic (constitutively fluorescent) cyan fluorescent protein published in 2012, derived from Aequorea victoria. It is reported to be a rapidly-maturing monomer with very low acid sensitivity.
   1130..1234    -  CDS            XYLT (fragment): XYLT_ARATH - Experimental evidence at protein level: Swiss-Prot protein existence level 1. Glycosyltransferase involved in the xylosylation of N-glycans (PubMed:10781814, PubMed:12943552, PubMed:15013764, PubMed:15686448). Possesses beta-1,2-xylosyltransferase activity, transferring xylose from UDP-xylose to the core beta-linked mannose of N-glycans (PubMed:10781814, PubMed:12943552, PubMed:15013764, PubMed:15686448). Involved in the biosynthesis of glycoprotein bound N-glycans (PubMed:15686448, PubMed:22024534). Does not require metal ions for its activity (PubMed:15686448). From Arabidopsis
   1238..1618    -  promoter       MAS promoter: mannopine synthase promoter (Velten et al., 1984)
   1618..2430    +  CDS            IBMP_CAMVB (fragment): Experimental evidence at protein level: Swiss-Prot protein existence level 1. Enhances the ribosomal termination-reinitiation event leading to the translation of major open reading frames on the polycistronic viral RNAs. From Cauliflower mosaic virus (strain Bari 1) (CaMV).
   2614..2959    +  promoter       CaMV 35S promoter: strong constitutive promoter from cauliflower mosaic virus
   2989..3043    +  misc_feature   TMV Ω: translational enhancer from the tobacco mosaic virus 5'-leader sequence (Gallie et al., 1988)
   3225..3327    +  promoter       cat promoter: promoter of the E. coli cat gene encoding chloramphenicol acetyltransferase
   3358..3660    +  CDS            ccdB: CCDB_ECOLI - Also known as G, letB, letD. Experimental evidence at protein level: Swiss-Prot protein existence level 1. Toxic component of a type II toxin-antitoxin (TA) system, functioning in plasmid maintainence. Responsible for the post- segregational killing (PSK) of plasmid-free cells, also referred to as a plasmid addiction system. Half-life of over 2 hours. Cell killing by CcdB is accompanied by filamentation, defects in chromosome and plasmid segregation, defects in cell division, formation of anucleate cells, decreased DNA synthesis and plasmid loss. Interferes with the activity of DN
   3736..4365    +  CDS            mVenus (fragment): mVenus is a basic (constitutively fluorescent) yellow fluorescent protein published in 2006, derived from Aequorea victoria. It is reported to be a rapidly-maturing monomer with moderate acid sensitivity.
   4401..5108    +  terminator     OCS terminator: octopine synthase terminator
   5122..5925    +  CDS            IBMP_CAMVB (fragment): Experimental evidence at protein level: Swiss-Prot protein existence level 1. Enhances the ribosomal termination-reinitiation event leading to the translation of major open reading frames on the polycistronic viral RNAs. From Cauliflower mosaic virus (strain Bari 1) (CaMV).
   6109..6454    +  promoter       CaMV 35S promoter: strong constitutive promoter from cauliflower mosaic virus
   6483..6537    +  misc_feature   TMV Ω: translational enhancer from the tobacco mosaic virus 5'-leader sequence (Gallie et al., 1988)
   6719..6821    +  promoter       cat promoter: promoter of the E. coli cat gene encoding chloramphenicol acetyltransferase
   6852..7154    +  CDS            ccdB: CCDB_ECOLI - Also known as G, letB, letD. Experimental evidence at protein level: Swiss-Prot protein existence level 1. Toxic component of a type II toxin-antitoxin (TA) system, functioning in plasmid maintainence. Responsible for the post- segregational killing (PSK) of plasmid-free cells, also referred to as a plasmid addiction system. Half-life of over 2 hours. Cell killing by CcdB is accompanied by filamentation, defects in chromosome and plasmid segregation, defects in cell division, formation of anucleate cells, decreased DNA synthesis and plasmid loss. Interferes with the activity of DN
   7269..7293    +  CDS            2xFLAG (fragment): two tandem FLAG® epitope tags
   7334..7421    +  CDS            VC155 (fragment): C-terminal fragment of mVenus for use in bimolecular fluorescence complementation (BiFC) (Kodama and Hu, 2010)
   7444..7696    +  terminator     NOS terminator: nopaline synthase terminator and poly(A) signal
   7723..7743    +  misc_feature   MCS (fragment): pUC18/19 multiple cloning site
   7746..7900    +  CDS            lacZα (fragment): LacZα fragment of β-galactosidase; lacZ fragment
   7966..7990    +  misc_feature   RB T-DNA repeat: right border repeat from nopaline C58 T-DNA
   8330..8731    +  CDS            Y4CG_SINFN (fragment): Protein inferred from homology: Swiss-Prot protein existence level 3. From Sinorhizobium fredii (strain NBRC 101917 / NGR234).
   9291..9920    +  CDS            pVS1 StaA: stability protein from the Pseudomonas plasmid pVS1 (Heeb et al., 2000)
  10349..11422   +  CDS            pVS1 RepA: replication protein from the Pseudomonas plasmid pVS1 (Heeb et al., 2000)
  11488..11682   +  rep_origin     pVS1 oriV: origin of replication for the Pseudomonas plasmid pVS1 (Heeb et al., 2000)
  11885..11924   +  CDS            rop (fragment): Rop protein, which maintains plasmids at low copy number; rop
  12026..12166   +  misc_feature   bom: basis of mobility region from pBR322
  12352..12940   -  rep_origin     ori: high-copy-number ColE1/pMB1/pBR322/pUC origin of replication
  13027..13821   -  CDS            KanR: aminoglycoside phosphotransferase; aphA-3; confers resistance to kanamycin
