[The description below was written by a language model from this plasmid's Addgene catalogue record and pLannotate feature annotations shown in this document.]
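Description:
pNC-BiFC-VD4 is an empty pCambia-derived binary vector for bimolecular fluorescence complementation (BiFC) in plants, built to accept inserts by the Nimble Cloning method. The annotated sequence (about 14.2 kb, labelled a partial NGS result) shows a typical Agrobacterium binary backbone: pVS1 oriV with RepA and StaA for replication and stability in Agrobacterium, a ColE1/pBR322-type origin with the bom site for E. coli, and a kanamycin resistance gene (aphA-3) for bacterial selection. Because the plasmid carries ccdB, it is propagated in a ccdB-tolerant strain.

Between the nopaline-type left and right T-DNA borders sit two parallel expression units, so both interaction partners can be delivered from a single T-DNA. Each unit has a CaMV 35S promoter (preceded by upstream CaMV sequence annotated as a viral ORF fragment) and a TMV Ω translational enhancer, followed by a cloning frame containing a cat promoter-driven ccdB gene. This frame acts as a negative selection marker that is replaced when a gene of interest is inserted. In the first unit the frame lies upstream of an N-terminal Venus fragment and the OCS terminator. In the second it precedes a partial FLAG tag annotation, the C-terminal Venus fragment (VC155) and the NOS terminator. This matches the depositor's note of "NC frame-nVenus and NC frame-cVenus", meaning both test proteins are fused at their C-termini to the Venus halves.

Near the left border, an MAS promoter and terminator drive mTurquoise2 fused to an N-terminal fragment of Arabidopsis β-1,2-xylosyltransferase. This cyan reporter presumably serves as an internal marker of transformed cells, though the record does not state its purpose. Only a short remnant of the bar gene is annotated, so no intact plant selection marker is evident.
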