Addgene plasmid #193421: pNC-BiFC-VD4
Purpose: (Empty Backbone) Nimble cloning-compatible vector for plant BiFC
Depositing lab: Pu Yan. Depositing organization: Chinese Academy of Tropical Agricultural Sciences. Publication: A Nimble Cloning-compatible vector system for high-throughput gene functional analysis in plants. Yan P, Tuo D, Shen W, Deng H, Zhou P, Gao X. Plant Commun. 2023 Mar 13;4(2):100471. doi: 10.1016/j.xplc.2022.100471. Epub 2022 Nov 9. PubMed 36352791.
Backbone
  Vector backbone: pCambia
  Vector type: Plant Expression
Growth in bacteria
  Bacterial resistance: Kanamycin, 50 μg/mL
  Growth temperature: 37°C
  Growth strain: ccdB Survival
  Copy number: High Copy
Gene/Insert
  Gene/Insert name: None
Terms and licenses: Academic/Nonprofit Terms; Industry Terms: Not Available to Industry
Depositor comments: NC frame-nVenus and NC frame-cVenus
How to cite: pNC-BiFC-VD4 was a gift from Pu Yan (Addgene plasmid # 193421 ; http://n2t.net/addgene:193421 ; RRID:Addgene_193421)
